Addgene plasmid #111776: pLU-CMV-Flag-hSesn2 WT
Purpose: Mammalian expression or 3rd generation lentivirus generation of hSesn2
Depositing lab: Jun Hee Lee. Depositing organization: University of Michigan. Publication: Janus-faced Sestrin2 controls ROS and mTOR signalling through two separate functional domains. Kim H, An S, Ro SH, Teixeira F, Park GJ, Kim C, Cho CS, Kim JS, Jakob U, Lee JH, Cho US. Nat Commun. 2015 Nov 27;6:10025. doi: 10.1038/ncomms10025. PubMed 26612684.
Backbone
  Vector backbone: pLU-CMV
  Vector type: Mammalian Expression, Lentiviral
Growth in bacteria
  Bacterial resistance: Ampicillin, 100 μg/mL
  Growth temperature: 37°C
  Growth strain: NEB Stable
  Copy number: Unknown
Gene/Insert
  Gene/Insert name: hSesn2
  Species: H. sapiens (human)
  Mutation: WT
  Entrez Gene: SESN2 (a.k.a. HI95, SES2, SEST2)
  Tag / fusion protein: Flag (N terminal on insert)
  Cloning method: Restriction Enzyme; 5′ cloning site unknown (unknown if destroyed); 3′ cloning site unknown (unknown if destroyed)
  Sequencing primers: 5′ CMV-F
Terms and licenses: Academic/Nonprofit Terms; Industry Terms: Not Available to Industry
How to cite: pLU-CMV-Flag-hSesn2 WT was a gift from Jun Hee Lee (Addgene plasmid # 111776 ; http://n2t.net/addgene:111776 ; RRID:Addgene_111776)
