[The description below was written by a language model from this plasmid's Addgene catalogue record and pLannotate feature annotations shown in this document.]
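Description:
pLU-CMV-Flag-hSesn2 WT is a third-generation, self-inactivating HIV-1-based lentiviral transfer plasmid (about 7.9 kb, pLU-CMV backbone) that also works as a direct mammalian expression vector. It is propagated in E. coli through a high-copy ColE1/pUC-type origin and selected with ampicillin via the β-lactamase gene. The fragments of lac, rop, bom and lacZα sequences found in the backbone are cloning-vector remnants with no evident function here. An SV40 origin is also present downstream of the viral cassette.

The viral genome is transcribed from an RSV enhancer/promoter fused to a truncated 5' LTR, which makes production of genomic RNA Tat-independent, as expected for a third-generation design. This is followed by the Ψ packaging signal with a partial gag sequence, the Rev response element for Rev-dependent nuclear export, and the cPPT/CTS, which aids nuclear import of the reverse-transcribed genome. The internal expression cassette uses the CMV immediate-early enhancer and promoter to drive wild-type human Sestrin2 (SESN2, also known as Hi95) carrying an N-terminal FLAG epitope. A WPRE lies downstream to boost transcript stability and expression. The cassette ends in a ΔU3 3' LTR, which inactivates the LTR promoter after integration, and an SV40 polyadenylation signal follows. No mammalian selection marker or fluorescent reporter is annotated.

The construct is intended for transient transfection or, when co-transfected with packaging and envelope plasmids, for producing lentivirus that stably delivers FLAG-tagged Sestrin2. The associated publication concerns Sestrin2's control of ROS and mTOR signalling through separate functional domains, and the WT designation suggests this plasmid serves as the wild-type reference in that kind of study.
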