Features (pLannotate 1.2.2; 26 found; start..end, strand, type, name):
     53..153     +  CDS            Rev (fragment): human immunodeficiency virus 1 (HIV-1) Rev protein; rev; enhances nuclear export of unspliced and incompletely spliced viral mRNAs
    172..288     +  misc_feature   cPPT/CTS: central polypurine tract and central termination sequence of HIV-1
    311..614     +  enhancer       CMV enhancer: human cytomegalovirus immediate early enhancer
    615..818     +  promoter       CMV promoter: human cytomegalovirus (CMV) immediate early promoter
    898..914     +  CDS            FLAG (fragment): FLAG® epitope tag, followed by an enterokinase cleavage site
    922..2361    +  CDS            SESN2: SESN2_HUMAN - Also known as Hi95 From Homo sapiens (Human).
   2377..2965    +  misc_feature   WPRE: woodchuck hepatitis virus posttranscriptional regulatory element
   2982..3050    +  CDS            nef (fragment): NEF_HV1Z2 - Experimental evidence at protein level: Swiss-Prot protein existence level 1. Extracellular Nef protein targets CD4(+) T-lymphocytes for apoptosis by interacting with CXCR4 surface receptors. From Human immunodeficiency virus type 1 group M subtype D (isolate Z2/CDC-Z34) (HIV-1).
   3052..3285    +  LTR            3' LTR (ΔU3): self-inactivating 3' long terminal repeat (LTR) from HIV-1
   3357..3478    +  polyA_signal   SV40 poly(A) signal: SV40 polyadenylation signal
   3518..3653    +  rep_origin     SV40 ori: SV40 origin of replication
   3709..3725    -  protein_bind   lac operator: The lac repressor binds to the lac operator to inhibit transcription in E. coli. This inhibition can be relieved by adding lactose or isopropyl-β-D-thiogalactopyranoside (IPTG). lac repressor encoded by lacI
   3733..3763    -  promoter       lac promoter: promoter for the E. coli lac operon
   3778..3799    -  protein_bind   CAP binding site: CAP binding activates transcription in the presence of cAMP. E. coli catabolite activator protein
   3812..3904    -  CDS            lacI (fragment): lac repressor; lacI; The lac repressor binds to the lac operator to inhibit transcription in E. coli. This inhibition can be relieved by adding lactose or isopropyl-β-D-thiogalactopyranoside (IPTG).
   4087..4675    -  rep_origin     ori: high-copy-number ColE1/pMB1/pBR322/pUC origin of replication
   4846..5706    -  CDS            AmpR: β-lactamase; bla; confers resistance to ampicillin, carbenicillin, and related antibiotics
   5707..5811    -  promoter       AmpR promoter: bla
   5906..5941    +  CDS            rop (fragment): Rop protein, which maintains plasmids at low copy number; rop
   6043..6142    +  misc_feature   bom (fragment): basis of mobility region from pBR322
   6148..6302    -  CDS            lacZα (fragment): LacZα fragment of β-galactosidase; lacZ fragment
   6316..6542    +  promoter       RSV promoter: Rous sarcoma virus enhancer/promoter
   6543..6723    +  LTR            5' LTR (truncated): truncated 5' long terminal repeat (LTR) from HIV-1
   6770..6895    +  misc_feature   HIV-1 Ψ: packaging signal of human immunodeficiency virus type 1
   6879..7242    +  CDS            HIV-1 gag (fragment): gag protein from human immunodeficiency virus 1; gag
   7388..7621    +  misc_feature   RRE: The Rev response element (RRE) of HIV-1 allows for Rev-dependent mRNA export from the nucleus to the cytoplasm.
>Addgene plasmid #111776 | pLU-CMV-Flag-hSesn2 WT | addgene full sequence | sequence record 212700 | Addgene NGS Result
ACTTTCTATAGTGAATAGAGTTAGGCAGGGATATTCACCATTATCGTTTCAGACCCACCTCCCAACCCCG
AGGGGACCCGACAGGCCCGAAGGAATAGAAGAAGAAGGTGGAGAGAGAGACAGAGACAGATCCATTCGAT
TAGTGAACGGATCTCGACGGTATCGGTTAACTTTTAAAAGAAAAGGGGGGATTGGGGGGTACAGTGCAGG
GGAAAGAATAGTAGACATAATAGCAACAGACATACAAACTAAAGAATTACAAAAACAAATTACAAAATTC
AAAATTTTATCGATAAGCTTGGGAGTTCCGCGTTACATAACTTACGGTAAATGGCCCGCCTGGCTGACCG
CCCAACGACCCCCGCCCATTGACGTCAATAATGACGTATGTTCCCATAGTAACGCCAATAGGGACTTTCC
ATTGACGTCAATGGGTGGAGTATTTACGGTAAACTGCCCACTTGGCAGTACATCAAGTGTATCATATGCC
AAGTACGCCCCCTATTGACGTCAATGACGGTAAATGGCCCGCCTGGCATTATGCCCAGTACATGACCTTA
TGGGACTTTCCTACTTGGCAGTACATCTACGTATTAGTCATCGCTATTACCATGGTGATGCGGTTTTGGC
AGTACATCAATGGGCGTGGATAGCGGTTTGACTCACGGGGATTTCCAAGTCTCCACCCCATTGACGTCAA
TGGGAGTTTGTTTTGGCACCAAAATCAACGGGACTTTCCAAAATGTCGTAACAACTCCGCCCCATTGACG
CAAATGGGCGGTAGGCGTGTACGGTGGGAGGTCTATATAAGCAGAGCTCGTTTAGTGAACCGTCAGATCG
CCTGGAGACGCCATCCACGCTGTTTTGACCTCCATAGAAGACACCGACTCTAGAATGGATTACAAGGACG
ACGACGATAAGATGATCGTGGCGGACTCCGAGTGCCGCGCAGAGCTCAAGGACTACCTGCGGTTCGCCCC
GGGCGGCGTCGGCGACTCGGGCCCCGGAGAGGAGCAGAGGGAGAGCCGGGCTCGGCGAGGCCCTCGAGGG
CCCAGCGCCTTCATCCCCGTGGAGGAGGTCCTTCGGGAGGGGGCTGAGAGCCTCGAGCAGCACCTGGGGC
TGGAGGCACTGATGTCCTCTGGGCGAGTAGACAACCTGGCAGTGGTGATGGGCCTGCACCCTGACTACTT
TACCAGCTTCTGGCGCCTGCACTACCTGCTGCTGCACACGGATGGTCCCTTGGCCAGCTCCTGGCGCCAC
TACATTGCCATCATGGCTGCCGCCCGCCATCAGTGTTCTTACCTGGTAGGCTCCCACATGGCCGAGTTTC
TGCAGACTGGTGGTGACCCTGAGTGGCTGCTGGGCCTCCACCGGGCCCCCGAGAAGCTGCGCAAACTCAG
CGAGATCAACAAGTTGCTGGCGCATCGGCCATGGCTCATCACCAAGGAACACATCCAGGCCTTGCTGAAG
ACCGGCGAGCACACTTGGTCCCTGGCCGAGCTCATTCAGGCTCTGGTCCTGCTCACCCACTGCCACTCGC
TCTCCTCCTTCGTGTTTGGCTGTGGCATCCTCCCTGAGGGGGATGCAGATGGCAGCCCTGCCCCCCAGGC
ACCTACACCCCCTAGTGAACAGAGCAGCCCCCCAAGCAGGGACCCGTTGAACAACTCTGGGGGCTTTGAG
TCTGCCCGCGACGTGGAGGCGCTGATGGAGCGCATGCAGCAGCTGCAGGAGAGCCTGCTGCGGGATGAGG
GGACGTCCCAGGAGGAGATGGAGAGCCGCTTTGAGCTGGAGAAGTCAGAGAGCCTGCTGGTGACCCCCTC
AGCTGACATCCTGGAGCCCTCTCCACACCCAGACATGCTGTGCTTTGTGGAAGACCCTACTTTCGGATAT
GAGGACTTCACTCGGAGAGGGGCTCAGGCACCCCCTACCTTCCGGGCCCAGGATTATACCTGGGAAGACC
ATGGCTACTCGCTGATCCAGCGGCTTTACCCTGAGGGTGGGCAGCTGCTGGATGAGAAGTTCCAGGCAGC
CTATAGCCTCACCTACAATACCATCGCCATGCACAGTGGTGTGGACACCTCCGTGCTCCGCAGGGCCATC
TGGAACTATATCCACTGCGTCTTTGGCATCAGATATGATGACTATGATTATGGGGAGGTGAACCAGCTCC
TGGAGCGGAACCTCAAGGTCTATATCAAGACAGTGGCCTGCTACCCAGAGAAGACCACCCGAAGAATGTA
CAACCTCTTCTGGAGGCACTTCCGCCACTCAGAGAAGGTCCACGTGAACTTGCTGCTCCTGGAGGCGCGC
ATGCAAGCCGCTCTGCTGTACGCCCTCCGTGCCATCACCCGCTACATGACCTGAGGATCCGTCGACAATC
AACCTCTGGATTACAAAATTTGTGAAAGATTGACTGGTATTCTTAACTATGTTGCTCCTTTTACGCTATG
TGGATACGCTGCTTTAATGCCTTTGTATCATGCTATTGCTTCCCGTATGGCTTTCATTTTCTCCTCCTTG
TATAAATCCTGGTTGCTGTCTCTTTATGAGGAGTTGTGGCCCGTTGTCAGGCAACGTGGCGTGGTGTGCA
CTGTGTTTGCTGACGCAACCCCCACTGGTTGGGGCATTGCCACCACCTGTCAGCTCCTTTCCGGGACTTT
CGCTTTCCCCCTCCCTATTGCCACGGCGGAACTCATCGCCGCCTGCCTTGCCCGCTGCTGGACAGGGGCT
CGGCTGTTGGGCACTGACAATTCCGTGGTGTTGTCGGGGAAGCTGACGTCCTTTCCATGGCTGCTCGCCT
GTGTTGCCACCTGGATTCTGCGCGGGACGTCCTTCTGCTACGTCCCTTCGGCCCTCAATCCAGCGGACCT
TCCTTCCCGCGGCCTGCTGCCGGCTCTGCGGCCTCTTCCGCGTCTTCGCCTTCGCCCTCAGACGAGTCGG
ATCTCCCTTTGGGCCGCCTCCCCGCCTGGAATTCGAGCTCGGTACCTTTAAGACCAATGACTTACAAGGC
AGCTGTAGATCTTAGCCACTTTTTAAAAGAAAAGGGGGGACTGGAAGGGCTAATTCACTCCCAACGAAGA
CAAGATCTGCTTTTTGCTTGTACTGGGTCTCTCTGGTTAGACCAGATCTGAGCCTGGGAGCTCTCTGGCT
AACTAGGGAACCCACTGCTTAAGCCTCAATAAAGCTTGCCTTGAGTGCTTCAAGTAGTGTGTGCCCGTCT
GTTGTGTGACTCTGGTAACTAGAGATCCCTCAGACCCTTTTAGTCAGTGTGGAAAATCTCTAGCAGTAGT
AGTTCATGTCATCTTATTATTCAGTATTTATAACTTGCAAAGAAATGAATATCAGAGAGTGAGAGGAACT
TGTTTATTGCAGCTTATAATGGTTACAAATAAAGCAATAGCATCACAAATTTCACAAATAAAGCATTTTT
TTCACTGCATTCTAGTTGTGGTTTGTCCAAACTCATCAATGTATCTTATCATGTCTGGCTCTAGCTATCC
CGCCCCTAACTCCGCCCATCCCGCCCCTAACTCCGCCCAGTTCCGCCCATTCTCCGCCCCATGGCTGACT
AATTTTTTTTATTTATGCAGAGGCCGAGGCCGCCTCGGCCTCTGAGCTATTCCAGAAGTAGTGAGGAGGC
TTTTTTGGAGGCCTAGGCTTTTGCGGGCCCAAATTCGTAATCATGTCATAGCTGTTTCCTGTGTGAAATT
GTTATCCGCTCACAATTCCACACAACATACGAGCCGGAAGCATAAAGTGTAAAGCCTGGGGTGCCTAATG
AGTGAGCTAACTCACATTAATTGCGTTGCGCTCACTGCCCGCTTTCCAGTCGGGAAACCTGTCGTGCCAG
CTGCATTAATGAATCGGCCAACGCGCGGGGAGAGGCGGTTTGCGTATTGGGCGCTCTTCCGCTTCCTCGC
TCACTGACTCGCTGCGCTCGGTCGTTCGGCTGCGGCGAGCGGTATCAGCTCACTCAAAGGCGGTAATACG
GTTATCCACAGAATCAGGGGATAACGCAGGAAAGAACATGTGAGCAAAAGGCCAGCAAAAGGCCAGGAAC
CGTAAAAAGGCCGCGTTGCTGGCGTTTTTCCATAGGCTCCGCCCCCCTGACGAGCATCACAAAAATCGAC
GCTCAAGTCAGAGGTGGCGAAACCCGACAGGACTATAAAGATACCAGGCGTTTCCCCCTGGAAGCTCCCT
CGTGCGCTCTCCTGTTCCGACCCTGCCGCTTACCGGATACCTGTCCGCCTTTCTCCCTTCGGGAAGCGTG
GCGCTTTCTCATAGCTCACGCTGTAGGTATCTCAGTTCGGTGTAGGTCGTTCGCTCCAAGCTGGGCTGTG
TGCACGAACCCCCCGTTCAGCCCGACCGCTGCGCCTTATCCGGTAACTATCGTCTTGAGTCCAACCCGGT
AAGACACGACTTATCGCCACTGGCAGCAGCCACTGGTAACAGGATTAGCAGAGCGAGGTATGTAGGCGGT
GCTACAGAGTTCTTGAAGTGGTGGCCTAACTACGGCTACACTAGAAGAACAGTATTTGGTATCTGCGCTC
TGCTGAAGCCAGTTACCTTCGGAAAAAGAGTTGGTAGCTCTTGATCCGGCAAACAAACCACCGCTGGTAG
CGGTGGTTTTTTTGTTTGCAAGCAGCAGATTACGCGCAGAAAAAAAGGATCTCAAGAAGATCCTTTGATC
TTTTCTACGGGGTCTGACGCTCAGTGGAACGAAAACTCACGTTAAGGGATTTTGGTCATGAGATTATCAA
AAAGGATCTTCACCTAGATCCTTTTAAATTAAAAATGAAGTTTTAAATCAATCTAAAGTATATATGAGTA
AACTTGGTCTGACAGTTACCAATGCTTAATCAGTGAGGCACCTATCTCAGCGATCTGTCTATTTCGTTCA
TCCATAGTTGCCTGACTCCCCGTCGTGTAGATAACTACGATACGGGAGGGCTTACCATCTGGCCCCAGTG
CTGCAATGATACCGCGAGACCCACGCTCACCGGCTCCAGATTTATCAGCAATAAACCAGCCAGCCGGAAG
GGCCGAGCGCAGAAGTGGTCCTGCAACTTTATCCGCCTCCATCCAGTCTATTAATTGTTGCCGGGAAGCT
AGAGTAAGTAGTTCGCCAGTTAATAGTTTGCGCAACGTTGTTGCCATTGCTACAGGCATCGTGGTGTCAC
GCTCGTCGTTTGGTATGGCTTCATTCAGCTCCGGTTCCCAACGATCAAGGCGAGTTACATGATCCCCCAT
GTTGTGCAAAAAAGCGGTTAGCTCCTTCGGTCCTCCGATCGTTGTCAGAAGTAAGTTGGCCGCAGTGTTA
TCACTCATGGTTATGGCAGCACTGCATAATTCTCTTACTGTCATGCCATCCGTAAGATGCTTTTCTGTGA
CTGGTGAGTACTCAACCAAGTCATTCTGAGAATAGTGTATGCGGCGACCGAGTTGCTCTTGCCCGGCGTC
AATACGGGATAATACCGCGCCACATAGCAGAACTTTAAAAGTGCTCATCATTGGAAAACGTTCTTCGGGG
CGAAAACTCTCAAGGATCTTACCGCTGTTGAGATCCAGTTCGATGTAACCCACTCGTGCACCCAACTGAT
CTTCAGCATCTTTTACTTTCACCAGCGTTTCTGGGTGAGCAAAAACAGGAAGGCAAAATGCCGCAAAAAA
GGGAATAAGGGCGACACGGAAATGTTGAATACTCATACTCTTCCTTTTTCAATATTATTGAAGCATTTAT
CAGGGTTATTGTCTCATGAGCGGATACATATTTGAATGTATTTAGAAAAATAAACAAATAGGGGTTCCGC
GCACATTTCCCCGAAAAGTGCCACCTGACGTCTAAGAAACCATTATTATCATGACATTAACCTATAAAAA
TAGGCGTATCACGAGGCCCTTTCGTCTCGCGCGTTTCGGTGATGACGGTGAAAACCTCTGACACATGCAG
CTCCCGGAGACGGTCACAGCTTGTCTGTAAGCGGATGCCGGGAGCAGACAAGCCCGTCAGGGCGCGTCAG
CGGGTGTTGGCGGGTGTCGGGGCTGGCTTAACTATGCGGCATCAGAGCAGATTGTACTGAGAGTGCACCA
TATGCGGTGTGAAATACCGCACAGATGCGTAAGGAGAAAATACCGCATCAGGCGCCATTCGCCATTCAGG
CTGCGCAACTGTTGGGAAGGGCGATCGGTGCGGGCCTCTTCGCTATTACGCCAGCTGGCGAAAGGGGGAT
GTGCTGCAAGGCGATTAAGTTGGGTAACGCCAGGGTTTTCCCAGTCACGACGTTGTAAAACGACGGCCAG
TGCCAAGCTGACGCGTGTAGTCTTATGCAATACTCTTGTAGTCTTGCAACATGGTAACGATGAGTTAGCA
ACATGCCTTACAAGGAGAGAAAAAGCACCGTGCATGCCGATTGGTGGAAGTAAGGTGGTACGATCGTGCC
TTATTAGGAAGGCAACAGACGGGTCTGACATGGATTGGACGAACCACTGAATTGCCGCATTGCAGAGATA
TTGTATTTAAGTGCCTAGCTCGATACATAAACGGGTCTCTCTGGTTAGACCAGATCTGAGCCTGGGAGCT
CTCTGGCTAACTAGGGAACCCACTGCTTAAGCCTCAATAAAGCTTGCCTTGAGTGCTTCAAGTAGTGTGT
GCCCGTCTGTTGTGTGACTCTGGTAACTAGAGATCCCTCAGACCCTTTTAGTCAGTGTGGAAAATCTCTA
GCAGTGGCGCCCGAACAGGGACTTGAAAGCGAAAGGGAAACCAGAGGAGCTCTCTCGACGCAGGACTCGG
CTTGCTGAAGCGCGCACGGCAAGAGGCGAGGGGCGGCGACTGGTGAGTACGCCAAAAATTTTGACTAGCG
GAGGCTAGAAGGAGAGAGATGGGTGCGAGAGCGTCAGTATTAAGCGGGGGAGAATTAGATCGCGATGGGA
AAAAATTCGGTTAAGGCCAGGGGGAAAGAAAAAATATAAATTAAAACATATAGTATGGGCAAGCAGGGAG
CTAGAACGATTCGCAGTTAATCCTGGCCTGTTAGAAACATCAGAAGGCTGTAGACAAATACTGGGACAGC
TACAACCATCCCTTCAGACAGGATCAGAAGAACTTAGATCATTATATAATACAGTAGCAACCCTCTATTG
TGTGCATCAAAGGATAGAGATAAAAGACACCAAGGAAGCTTTAGACAAGATAGAGGAAGAGCAAAACAAA
AGTAAGACCACCGCACAGCAAGCGGCCGCTGATCTTCAGACCTGGAGGAGGAGATATGAGGGACAATTGG
AGAAGTGAATTATATAAATATAAAGTAGTAAAAATTGAACCATTAGGAGTAGCACCCACCAAGGCAAAGA
GAAGAGTGGTGCAGAGAGAAAAAAGAGCAGTGGGAATAGGAGCTTTGTTCCTTGGGTTCTTGGGAGCAGC
AGGAAGCACTATGGGCGCAGCGTCAATGACGCTGACGGTACAGGCCAGACAATTATTGTCTGGTATAGTG
CAGCAGCAGAACAATTTGCTGAGGGCTATTGAGGCGCAACAGCATCTGTTGCAACTCACAGTCTGGGGCA
TCAAGCAGCTCCAGGCAAGAATCCTGGCTGTGGAAAGATACCTAAAGGATCAACAGCTCCTGGGGATTTG
GGGTTGCTCTGGAAAACTCATTTGCACCACTGCTGTGCCTTGGAATGCTAGTTGGAGTAATAAATCTCTG
GAACAGATTTGGAATCACACGACCTGGATGGAGTGGGACAGAGAAATTAACAATTACACAAGCTTAATAC
ACTCCTTAATTGAAGAATCGCAAAACCAGCAAGAAAAGAATGAACAAGAATTATTGGAATTAGATAAATG
GGCAAGTTTGTGGAATTGGTTTAACATAACAAATTGGCTGTGGTATATAAAATTATTCATAATGATAGTA
GGAGGCTTGGTAGGTTTAAGAATAGTTTTTGCTGT
