>Addgene plasmid #111776 | pLU-CMV-Flag-hSesn2 WT | depositor partial sequence | sequence record 209984 | CMV
TGGNANNTAGCAAACTGTTAGTGAACCGTCAGATCGCCTGGAGACGCCATCCACGCTGTTTTGACCTCCA
TAGAAGACACCGACTCTAGAATGGATTACAAGGACGACGACGATAAGATGATCGTGGCGGACTCCGAGTG
CCGCGCAGAGCTCAAGGACTACCTGCGGTTCGCCCCGGGCGGCGTCGGCGACTCGGGCCCCGGAGAGGAG
CAGAGGGAGAGCCGGGCTCGGCGAGGCCCTCGAGGGCCCAGCGCCTTCATCCCCGTGGAGGAGGTCCTTC
GGGAGGGGGCTGAGAGCCTCGAGCAGCACCTGGGGCTGGAGGCACTGATGTCCTCTGGGCGAGTAGACAA
CCTGGCAGTGGTGATGGGCCTGCACCCTGACTACTTTACCAGCTTCTGGCGCCTGCACTACCTGCTGCTG
CACACGGATGGTCCCTTGGCCAGCTCCTGGCGCCACTACATTGCCATCATGGCTGCCGCCCGCCATCAGT
GTTCTTACCTGGTAGGCTCCCACATGGCCGAGTTTCTGCAGACTGGTGGTGACCCTGAGTGGCTGCTGGG
CCTCCACCGGGCCCCCGAGAAGCTGCGCAAACTCAGCGAGATCAACAAGTTGCTGGCGCATCGGCCATGG
CTCATCACCAAGGAACACATCCAGGCCTTGCTGAAGACCGGCGAGCACACTTGGTCCCTGGCCGAGCTCA
TTCAGGCTCTGGTCCTGCTCACCCACTGCCACTCGCTCTCCTCCTTCGTGTTTGGCTGTGGCATCCTCCC
TGAGGGGGATGCAGATGGCAGCCCTGCCCCCCAGGCACCTACACCCCCTAGTGAACAGAGCAGCCCCCCA
AGCAGGGACCCGTTGAACAACTCTGGGGGCTTTGAGTCTGCCCGCGACGTGGANGCGCTGATGGAGCGCA
TGCAGCANCTGCAGGANANCC
