>Addgene plasmid #111776 | pLU-CMV-Flag-hSesn2 WT | depositor partial sequence | sequence record 209985 | 3' hSesn2
NNCCNGNAGGCGTNAGCAGAGCGGCTTGCATGCGCGCCTCCAGGAAGCAGCAAGTTCACGTTGGACCTTC
TCTGAGTGGCGGAAGTGCCTCCAGAAGAGGTTGTACATTCTTCGGGTGGTCTTCTCTGGGTAGCAGGCCA
CTGTCTTGATATAGACCTTGAGGTTCCGCTCCAGGAGCTGGTTCACCTCCCCATAATCATAGTCATCATA
TCTGATGCCAAAGACGCAGTGGATATAGTTCCAGATGGCCCTGCGGAGCACGGAGGTGTCCACACCACTG
TGCATGGCGATGGTATTGTAGGTGAGGCTATAGGCTGCCTGGAACTTCTCATCCAGCAGCTGCCCACCCT
CAGGGTAAAGCCGCTGGATCAGCGAGTAGCCATGGTCTTCCCAGGTATAATCCTGGGCCCGGAAGGTAGG
GGGTGCCTGAGCCCCTCTCCGAGTGAAGTCCTCATATCCGAAAGTAGGGTCTTCCACAAAGCACAGCATG
TCTGGGTGTGGAGAGGGCTCCAGGATGTCAGCTGAGGGGGTCACCAGCAGGCTCTCTGACTTCTCCAGCT
CAAAGCGGCTCTCCATCTCCTCCTGGGACGTCCCCTCATCCCGCAGCAGGCTCTCCTGCAGCTGCTGCAT
GCGCTCCATCAGCGCCTCCACGTCGCGGGCAGACTCAAAGCCCCCAGAGTTGTTCAACGGGTCCCTGCTT
GGGGGGCTGCTCTGTTCACTAGGGGGTGTAGGTGCCTGGGGGGCAGGGCTGCCATCTGCATCCCCCTCAG
GGAGGATGCCACAGCCAAACACGAAGGAGGAGAGCGAGTGGCAGTGGGTGAGCAGGACCAGAGCCTGAAT
GAGCTCGGCCAGGGACCAAGTGTGCTCGCCGGTCTTCAGCAAGGCCTGGATGTGTTCCTTGGTGATGAGC
CATGGCCGATGCGCCAGCAAC
